Addgene plasmid #242221: pPB-CAG-CTNNB1-delta7-9-HA
Purpose: Expression of human β-catenin ∆arm 7-9 (deletion of a.a. 395-520) using piggyBac transposition
Depositing lab: Courtney Hodges. Depositing organization: Baylor College of Medicine. Publication: beta-catenin functions as a molecular adapter for disordered cBAF interactions. Chan YS, Gao Q, Robinson SA, Wang W, Filandrova R, Weinhold LM, Cabrera ML, Zhang M, Ambati CSR, Lerario AM, Putluri N, Kiseljak-Vassiliades K, Wierman ME, Habra MA, Hammer GD, Veverka V, Cermakova K, Hodges HC. Mol Cell. 2025 Jul 15:S1097-2765(25)00576-3. doi: 10.1016/j.molcel.2025.06.026. PubMed 40695292.
Backbone
  Vector backbone: pPB
  Vector type: Mammalian Expression ; piggyBac
  Selectable markers: Blasticidin
Growth in bacteria
  Bacterial resistance: Ampicillin, 100 μg/mL
  Growth temperature: 37°C
  Growth strain: NEB Stable
  Copy number: Unknown
Gene/Insert
  Gene/Insert name: CTNNB1 (alt name: β-catenin)
  Species: H. sapiens (human)
  Mutation: Deleted arm 7-9 from β-catenin (deletion of a.a. 395-520)
  Entrez Gene: CTNNB1 (a.k.a. CTNNB, EVR7, MRD19, NEDSDV, armadillo)
  Promoter: CAG
  Tag / fusion protein: HA (C terminal on insert)
  Cloning method: Gene Synthesis
Terms and licenses: Academic/Nonprofit Terms; Industry Terms: Not Available to Industry
How to cite: pPB-CAG-CTNNB1-delta7-9-HA was a gift from Courtney Hodges (Addgene plasmid # 242221 ; http://n2t.net/addgene:242221 ; RRID:Addgene_242221)
