[The description below was written by a language model from this plasmid's Addgene catalogue record and pLannotate feature annotations shown in this document.]
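Description:
pPB-CAG-CTNNB1-delta7-9-HA is a mammalian expression plasmid built on a pPB piggyBac transposon backbone and designed to deliver a mutant human β-catenin into the genome of cultured cells by piggyBac transposition. In bacteria it is maintained through a high-copy ColE1/pUC-type origin and selected with ampicillin via the β-lactamase gene. An f1 origin, lacZα and lac promoter/operator remnants, and T7 and T3 promoters are carried over from the cloning-vector backbone. The automated feature table does not annotate the piggyBac terminal repeats, so their positions cannot be read from this record, although the catalogue entry identifies the vector as piggyBac. A transposase would be needed for integration, and none is annotated on this plasmid.

The payload is a single bicistronic cassette driven by the CAG promoter, annotated here as its parts: the CMV enhancer, the chicken β-actin promoter and a chimeric β-actin/β-globin intron. It expresses human CTNNB1 lacking armadillo repeats 7 to 9 (deletion of amino acids 395 to 520), made by gene synthesis and fused at its C terminus to an HA epitope. The tag feature matches only a short fragment of a 3xHA annotation, consistent with a single HA copy. Downstream, an EMCV IRES allows translation of the bsr blasticidin S deaminase gene from the same transcript, which ends at a bGH polyadenylation signal. Blasticidin resistance is therefore coupled to transgene expression, which aids selection of stably integrated cell populations. The short hPGK and SV40 promoter fragments in the table appear to be vestigial matches. The construct is suited to structure-function studies of which β-catenin regions are needed for its interactions, with the HA tag allowing detection or pulldown of the mutant protein.
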