Features (pLannotate 1.2.2; 25 found; start..end, strand, type, name):
    581..685     -  promoter       AmpR promoter: bla
    738..1166    -  rep_origin     f1 ori (sequence partly withheld): f1 bacteriophage origin of replication; arrow indicates direction of (+) strand synthesis
   1171..1326    -  CDS            lacZα (fragment): LacZα fragment of β-galactosidase; lacZ fragment
   1334..1352    +  promoter       T7 promoter: promoter for bacteriophage T7 RNA polymerase
   1737..2116    +  enhancer       CMV enhancer: human cytomegalovirus immediate early enhancer
   2118..2393    +  promoter       chicken β-actin promoter: No description available
   2394..3367    +  intron         chimeric intron: chimera between introns from chicken β-actin and rabbit β-globin
   3368..3427    +  promoter       hPGK promoter (fragment): human phosphoglycerate kinase 1 promoter
   3453..5417    +  CDS            CTNNB1 (fragment): CTNB1_HUMAN - Also known as CTNNB. Experimental evidence at protein level: Swiss-Prot protein existence level 1. Key downstream component of the canonical Wnt signaling pathway (PubMed:17524503, PubMed:18077326, PubMed:18086858, PubMed:18957423, PubMed:21262353, PubMed:22155184, PubMed:22647378, PubMed:22699938). In the absence of Wnt, forms a complex with AXIN1, AXIN2, APC, CSNK1A1 and GSK3B that promotes phosphorylation on N- terminal Ser and Thr residues and ubiquitination of CTNNB1 via BTRC and its subsequent degradation by the proteasome (PubMed:17524503, PubMed:18077326, PubMed:18086858,
   5427..5453    +  CDS            3xHA (fragment): three tandem HA epitope tags
   5599..6160    +  misc_feature   IRES: internal ribosome entry site (IRES) of the encephalomyocarditis virus (EMCV)
   6169..6588    +  CDS            bsr: BSR_BACCE - Experimental evidence at protein level: Swiss-Prot protein existence level 1. Catalyzes the deamination of the cytosine moiety of the antibiotics blasticidin S, cytomycin and acetylblasticidin S. From Bacillus cereus.
   6637..6861    +  polyA_signal   bGH poly(A) signal: bovine growth hormone polyadenylation signal
   6865..6881    +  promoter       SV40 promoter (fragment): SV40 enhancer and early promoter
   6932..6948    -  protein_bind   lac operator: The lac repressor binds to the lac operator to inhibit transcription in E. coli. This inhibition can be relieved by adding lactose or isopropyl-β-D-thiogalactopyranoside (IPTG). lac repressor encoded by lacI
   6956..6986    -  promoter       lac promoter: promoter for the E. coli lac operon
   7001..7022    -  protein_bind   CAP binding site: CAP binding activates transcription in the presence of cAMP. E. coli catabolite activator protein
   7035..7074    -  CDS            lacI (fragment): lac repressor; lacI; The lac repressor binds to the lac operator to inhibit transcription in E. coli. This inhibition can be relieved by adding lactose or isopropyl-β-D-thiogalactopyranoside (IPTG).
   7359..7377    -  promoter       T3 promoter: promoter for bacteriophage T3 RNA polymerase
   7422..7438    -  protein_bind   lac operator: The lac repressor binds to the lac operator to inhibit transcription in E. coli. This inhibition can be relieved by adding lactose or isopropyl-β-D-thiogalactopyranoside (IPTG). lac repressor encoded by lacI
   7446..7476    -  promoter       lac promoter: promoter for the E. coli lac operon
   7491..7512    -  protein_bind   CAP binding site: CAP binding activates transcription in the presence of cAMP. E. coli catabolite activator protein
   7525..7617    -  CDS            lacI (fragment): lac repressor; lacI; The lac repressor binds to the lac operator to inhibit transcription in E. coli. This inhibition can be relieved by adding lactose or isopropyl-β-D-thiogalactopyranoside (IPTG).
   7800..8388    -  rep_origin     ori: high-copy-number ColE1/pMB1/pBR322/pUC origin of replication
   8559..580     -  CDS            AmpR (across the origin): β-lactamase; bla; confers resistance to ampicillin, carbenicillin, and related antibiotics
>Addgene plasmid #242221 | pPB-CAG-CTNNB1-delta7-9-HA | addgene full sequence | sequence record 481881 | Addgene NGS Result
CAGTTAATAGTTTGCGCAACGTTGTTGCCATTGCTACAGGCATCGTGGTGTCACGCTCGTCGTTTGGTAT
GGCTTCATTCAGCTCCGGTTCCCAACGATCAAGGCGAGTTACATGATCCCCCATGTTGTGCAAAAAAGCG
GTTAGCTCCTTCGGTCCTCCGATCGTTGTCAGAAGTAAGTTGGCCGCAGTGTTATCACTCATGGTTATGG
CAGCACTGCATAATTCTCTTACTGTCATGCCATCCGTAAGATGCTTTTCTGTGACTGGTGAGTACTCAAC
CAAGTCATTCTGAGAATAGTGTATGCGGCGACCGAGTTGCTCTTGCCCGGCGTCAATACGGGATAATACC
GCGCCACATAGCAGAACTTTAAAAGTGCTCATCATTGGAAAACGTTCTTCGGGGCGAAAACTCTCAAGGA
TCTTACCGCTGTTGAGATCCAGTTCGATGTAACCCACTCGTGCACCCAACTGATCTTCAGCATCTTTTAC
TTTCACCAGCGTTTCTGGGTGAGCAAAAACAGGAAGGCAAAATGCCGCAAAAAAGGGAATAAGGGCGACA
CGGAAATGTTGAATACTCATACTCTTCCTTTTTCAATATTATTGAAGCATTTATCAGGGTTATTGTCTCA
TGAGCGGATACATATTTGAATGTATTTAGAAAAATAAACAAATAGGGGTTCCGCGCACATTTCCCCGAAA
AGTGCCACCTAAATTGTAAGCGTTAATATTTTGTTAAAATTCGCGTTAAATTTTTGTTAAATCAGCTCAT
TTTTTAACCAATAGGCCGAAATCGGCAAAATCCCTTATAAATCAAAAGAATAGACCGAGATAGGGT
[37 nt withheld, positions 837-873]
AAAGAACGTGGACTCCAACGTCAAAGG
[49 nt withheld, positions 901-949]
T
[91 nt withheld, positions 951-1041]
G
[124 nt withheld, positions 1043-1166]
CCCATTCGCCATTCAGGCTGCGCAACTGTTGGGAAGGGCGATCGGTGCGGGCCTCTTCGCTATTACGCCA
GCTGGCGAAAGGGGGATGTGCTGCAAGGCGATTAAGTTGGGTAACGCCAGGGTTTTCCCAGTCACGACGT
TGTAAAACGACGGCCAGTGAGCGCGCGTAATACGACTCACTATAGGGCGAATTGGGGCGCGCCATTCTAG
ATTAACCCTAGAAAGATAGTCTGCGTAAAATTGACGCATGCATTCTTGAAATATTGCTCTCTCTTTCTAA
ATAGCGCGAATCCGTCGCTGTGCATTTAGGACATCTCAGTCGCCGCTTGGAGCTCCCGTGAGGCGTGCTT
GTCAATGCGGTAAGTGTCACTGATTTTGAACTATAACGACCGCGTGAGTCAAAATGACGCATGATTATCT
TTTACGTGACTTTTAAGATTTAACTCATACGATAATTATATTGTTATTTCATGTTCTACTTACGTGATAA
CTTATTATATATATATTTTCTTGTTATAGATATCAACTAGAATGCTAGACTCGAGAAGCTTGATCGGCCA
CGCGGATCTCGACATTGATTATTGACTAGTTATTAATAGTAATCAATTACGGGGTCATTAGTTCATAGCC
CATATATGGAGTTCCGCGTTACATAACTTACGGTAAATGGCCCGCCTGGCTGACCGCCCAACGACCCCCG
CCCATTGACGTCAATAATGACGTATGTTCCCATAGTAACGCCAATAGGGACTTTCCATTGACGTCAATGG
GTGGAGTATTTACGGTAAACTGCCCACTTGGCAGTACATCAAGTGTATCATATGCCAAGTACGCCCCCTA
TTGACGTCAATGACGGTAAATGGCCCGCCTGGCATTATGCCCAGTACATGACCTTATGGGACTTTCCTAC
TTGGCAGTACATCTACGTATTAGTCATCGCTATTACCATGGTCGAGGTGAGCCCCACGTTCTGCTTCACT
CTCCCCATCTCCCCCCCCTCCCCACCCCCAATTTTGTATTTATTTATTTTTTAATTATTTTGTGCAGCGA
TGGGGGCGGGGGGGGGGGGGGCGCGCGCCAGGCGGGGCGGGGCGGGGCGAGGGGCGGGGCGGGGCGAGGC
GGAGAGGTGCGGCGGCAGCCAATCAGAGCGGCGCGCTCCGAAAGTTTCCTTTTATGGCGAGGCGGCGGCG
GCGGCGGCCCTATAAAAAGCGAAGCGCGCGGCGGGCGGGAGTCGCTGCGCGCTGCCTTCGCCCCGTGCCC
CGCTCCGCCGCCGCCTCGCGCCGCCCGCCCCGGCTCTGACTGACCGCGTTACTCCCACAGGTGAGCGGGC
GGGACGGCCCTTCTCCTCCGGGCTGTAATTAGCGCTTGGTTTAATGACGGCTTGTTTCTTTTCTGTGGCT
GCGTGAAAGCCTTGAGGGGCTCCGGGAGGGCCCTTTGTGCGGGGGGAGCGGCTCGGGGGGTGCGTGCGTG
TGTGTGTGCGTGGGGAGCGCCGCGTGCGGCTCCGCGCTGCCCGGCGGCTGTGAGCGCTGCGGGCGCGGCG
CGGGGCTTTGTGCGCTCCGCAGTGTGCGCGAGGGGAGCGCGGCCGGGGGCGGTGCCCCGCGGTGCGGGGG
GGGCTGCGAGGGGAACAAAGGCTGCGTGCGGGGTGTGTGCGTGGGGGGGTGAGCAGGGGGTGTGGGCGCG
TCGGTCGGGCTGCAACCCCCCCTGCACCCCCCTCCCCGAGTTGCTGAGCACGGCCCGGCTTCGGGTGCGG
GGCTCCGTACGGGGCGTGGCGCGGGGCTCGCCGTGCCGGGCGGGGGGTGGCGGCAGGTGGGGGTGCCGGG
CGGGGCGGGGCCGCCTCGGGCCGGGGAGGGCTCGGGGGAGGGGCGCGGCGGCCCCCGGAGCGCCGGCGGC
TGTCGAGGCGCGGCGAGCCGCAGCCATTGCCTTTTATGGTAATCGTGCGAGAGGGCGCAGGGACTTCCTT
TGTCCCAAATCTGTGCGGAGCCGAAATCTGGGAGGCGCCGCCGCACCCCCTCTAGCGGGCGCGGGGCGAA
GCGGTGCGGCGCCGGCAGGAAGGAAATGGGCGGGGAGGGCCTTCGTGCGTCGCCGCGCCGCCGTCCCCTT
CTCCCTCTCCAGCCTCGGGGCTGTCCGCGGGGGGACGGCTGCCTTCGGGGGGGACGGGGCAGGGCGGGGT
TCGGCTTCTGGCGTGTGACCGGCGGCTCTAGCCGGAGCGCACGTCGGCAGTCGGCTCCCTCGTTGACCGA
ATCACCGACCTCTCTCCCCAGGGGGATCCACCGGGCTAGCGCCACCATGGCTACTCAAGCTGATTTGATG
GAGTTGGACATGGCCATGGAACCAGACAGAAAAGCGGCTGTTAGTCACTGGCAGCAACAGTCTTACCTGG
ACTCTGGAATCCATTCTGGTGCCACTACCACAGCTCCTTCTCTGAGTGGTAAAGGCAATCCTGAGGAAGA
GGATGTGGATACCTCCCAAGTCCTGTATGAGTGGGAACAGGGATTTTCTCAGTCCTTCACTCAAGAACAA
GTAGCTGATATTGATGGACAGTATGCAATGACTCGAGCTCAGAGGGTACGAGCTGCTATGTTCCCTGAGA
CATTAGATGAGGGCATGCAGATCCCATCTACACAGTTTGATGCTGCTCATCCCACTAATGTCCAGCGTTT
GGCTGAACCATCACAGATGCTGAAACATGCAGTTGTAAACTTGATTAACTATCAAGATGATGCAGAACTT
GCCACACGTGCAATCCCTGAACTGACAAAACTGCTAAATGACGAGGACCAGGTGGTGGTTAATAAGGCTG
CAGTTATGGTCCATCAGCTTTCTAAAAAGGAAGCTTCCAGACACGCTATCATGCGTTCTCCTCAGATGGT
GTCTGCTATTGTACGTACCATGCAGAATACAAATGATGTAGAAACAGCTCGTTGTACCGCTGGGACCTTG
CATAACCTTTCCCATCATCGTGAGGGCTTACTGGCCATCTTTAAGTCTGGAGGCATTCCTGCCCTGGTGA
AAATGCTTGGTTCACCAGTGGATTCTGTGTTGTTTTATGCCATTACAACTCTCCACAACCTTTTATTACA
TCAAGAAGGAGCTAAAATGGCAGTGCGTTTAGCTGGTGGGCTGCAGAAAATGGTTGCCTTGCTCAACAAA
ACAAATGTTAAATTCTTGGCTATTACGACAGACTGCCTTCAAATTTTAGCTTATGGCAACCAAGAAAGCA
AGCTCATCATACTGGCTAGTGGTGGACCCCAAGCTTTAGTAAATATAATGAGGACCTATACTTACGAAAA
ACTACTGTGGACCACAAGCAGAGTGCTGAAGGTGCTATCTGTCTGCTCTAGTAATAAGCCGGCTATTGTA
GAAGCTGGTGGAATGCAAGCTTTAGGACTTCACCTGACAGATCCAAGTCAACGTCTTGTTCAGAACTGTC
TTTGGACTCTCAGGAATCTTTCAGATGCTGCAACTAAACCCGCAAATCATGCACCTTTGCGTGAGCAGGG
TGCCATTCCACGACTAGTTCAGTTGCTTGTTCGTGCACATCAGGATACCCAGCGCCGTACGTCCATGGGT
GGGACACAGCAGCAATTTGTGGAGGGGGTCCGCATGGAAGAAATAGTTGAAGGTTGTACCGGAGCCCTTC
ACATCCTAGCTCGGGATGTTCACAACCGAATTGTTATCAGAGGACTAAATACCATTCCATTGTTTGTGCA
GCTGCTTTATTCTCCCATTGAAAACATCCAAAGAGTAGCTGCAGGGGTCCTCTGTGAACTTGCTCAGGAC
AAGGAAGCTGCAGAAGCTATTGAAGCTGAGGGAGCCACAGCTCCTCTGACAGAGTTACTTCACTCTAGGA
ATGAAGGTGTGGCGACATATGCAGCTGCTGTTTTGTTCCGAATGTCTGAGGACAAGCCACAAGATTACAA
GAAACGGCTTTCAGTTGAGCTGACCAGCTCTCTCTTCAGAACAGAGCCAATGGCTTGGAATGAGACTGCT
GATCTTGGACTTGATATTGGTGCCCAGGGAGAACCCCTTGGATATCGCCAGGATGATCCTAGCTATCGTT
CTTTTCACTCTGGTGGATATGGCCAGGATGCCTTGGGTATGGACCCCATGATGGAACATGAGATGGGTGG
CCACCACCCTGGTGCTGACTATCCAGTTGATGGGCTGCCAGATCTGGGGCATGCCCAGGACCTCATGGAT
GGGCTGCCTCCAGGTGACAGCAATCAGCTGGCCTGGTTTGATACTGACCTGACCGGTATGTACCCATACG
ATGTTCCAGATTACGCTGGCTATCCCTATGACGTCCCGGACTATGCAGGCTCCTATCCATATGACGTTCC
AGATTACGCTTGAACGCGTTAGTGCGGATCCTAGTGCGAATTCTAGTGCGTCGACTCTAGCAACGGTTTC
CCTCTAGCGGGATCAATTCCGCCCCCCCCCCCTAACGTTACTGGCCGAAGCCGCTTGGAATAAGGCCGGT
GTGCGTTTGTCTATATGTTATTTTCCACCATATTGCCGTCTTTTGGCAATGTGAGGGCCCGGAAACCTGG
CCCTGTCTTCTTGACGAGCATTCCTAGGGGTCTTTCCCCTCTCGCCAAAGGAATGCAAGGTCTGTTGAAT
GTCGTGAAGGAAGCAGTTCCTCTGGAAGCTTCTTGAAGACAAACAACGTCTGTAGCGACCCTTTGCAGGC
AGCGGAACCCCCCACCTGGCGACAGGTGCCTCTGCGGCCAAAAGCCACGTGTATAAGATACACCTGCAAA
GGCGGCACAACCCCAGTGCCACGTTGTGAGTTGGATAGTTGTGGAAAGAGTCAAATGGCTCTCCTCAAGC
GTATTCAACAAGGGGCTGAAGGATGCCCAGAAGGTACCCCATTGTATGGGATCTGATCTGGGGCCTCGGT
GCACATGCTTTACATGTGTTTAGTCGAGGTTAAAAAAACGTCTAGGCCCCCCGAACCACGGGGACGTGGT
TTTCCTTTGAAAAACACGATAATACCATGGTCATGAAAACATTTAACATTTCTCAACAAGATCTAGAATT
AGTAGAAGTAGCGACAGAGAAGATTACAATGCTTTATGAGGATAATAAACATCATGTGGGAGCGGCAATT
CGTACGAAAACAGGAGAAATCATTTCGGCAGTACATATTGAAGCGTATATAGGACGAGTAACTGTTTGTG
CAGAAGCCATTGCGATTGGTAGTGCAGTTTCGAATGGACAAAAGGATTTTGACACGATTGTAGCTGTTAG
ACACCCTTATTCTGACGAAGTAGATAGAAGTATTCGAGTGGTAAGTCCTTGTGGTATGTGTAGGGAGTTG
ATTTCAGACTATGCACCAGATTGTTTTGTGTTAATAGAAATGAATGGCAAGTTAGTCAAAACTACGATTG
AAGAACTCATTCCACTCAAATATACCCGAAATTAAAAGTCGAGATGCATCGATGATCTAGAGCTCGCTGA
TCAGCCTCGACTGTGCCTTCTAGTTGCCAGCCATCTGTTGTTTGCCCCTCCCCCGTGCCTTCCTTGACCC
TGGAAGGTGCCACTCCCACTGTCCTTTCCTAATAAAATGAGGAAATTGCATCGCATTGTCTGAGTAGGTG
TCATTCTATTCTGGGGGGTGGGGTGGGGCAGGACAGCAAGGGGGAGGATTGGGAAGACAATAGCAGGCAT
GCTGGGGATGCGGTGGGCTCTATGGCTTCTGAGGCGGAAAGAACCTGCAGCCCAAGCTTGGCGTAATCAT
GGTCATAGCTGTTTCCTGTGTGAAATTGTTATCCGCTCACAATTCCACACAACATACGAGCCGGAAGCAT
AAAGTGTAAAGCCTGGGGTGCCTAATGAGTGAGCTAACTCACATTAATTGCGTTGCGCTCACTGCCCGCT
TTCCAGTCGGGAAACCTGTCGTGCCAGCGGATCTTAAAAGTTTTGTTACTTTATAGAAGAAATTTTGAGT
TTTTGTTTTTTTTTAATAAATAAATAAACATAAATAAATTGTTTGTTGAATTTATTATTAGTATGTAAGT
GTAAATATAATAAAACTTAATATCTATTCAAATTAATAAATAAACCTCGATATACAGACCGATAAAACAC
ATGCGTCAATTTTACGCATGATTATCTTTAACGTACGTCACAATATGATTATCTTTCTAGGGTTAATCTA
GTATCGTAGATTAATTAATCCAGCTTTTGTTCCCTTTAGTGAGGGTTAATTGCGCGCTTGGCGTAATCAT
GGTCATAGCTGTTTCCTGTGTGAAATTGTTATCCGCTCACAATTCCACACAACATACGAGCCGGAAGCAT
AAAGTGTAAAGCCTGGGGTGCCTAATGAGTGAGCTAACTCACATTAATTGCGTTGCGCTCACTGCCCGCT
TTCCAGTCGGGAAACCTGTCGTGCCAGCTGCATTAATGAATCGGCCAACGCGCGGGGAGAGGCGGTTTGC
GTATTGGGCGCTCTTCCGCTTCCTCGCTCACTGACTCGCTGCGCTCGGTCGTTCGGCTGCGGCGAGCGGT
ATCAGCTCACTCAAAGGCGGTAATACGGTTATCCACAGAATCAGGGGATAACGCAGGAAAGAACATGTGA
GCAAAAGGCCAGCAAAAGGCCAGGAACCGTAAAAAGGCCGCGTTGCTGGCGTTTTTCCATAGGCTCCGCC
CCCCTGACGAGCATCACAAAAATCGACGCTCAAGTCAGAGGTGGCGAAACCCGACAGGACTATAAAGATA
CCAGGCGTTTCCCCCTGGAAGCTCCCTCGTGCGCTCTCCTGTTCCGACCCTGCCGCTTACCGGATACCTG
TCCGCCTTTCTCCCTTCGGGAAGCGTGGCGCTTTCTCATAGCTCACGCTGTAGGTATCTCAGTTCGGTGT
AGGTCGTTCGCTCCAAGCTGGGCTGTGTGCACGAACCCCCCGTTCAGCCCGACCGCTGCGCCTTATCCGG
TAACTATCGTCTTGAGTCCAACCCGGTAAGACACGACTTATCGCCACTGGCAGCAGCCACTGGTAACAGG
ATTAGCAGAGCGAGGTATGTAGGCGGTGCTACAGAGTTCTTGAAGTGGTGGCCTAACTACGGCTACACTA
GAAGAACAGTATTTGGTATCTGCGCTCTGCTGAAGCCAGTTACCTTCGGAAAAAGAGTTGGTAGCTCTTG
ATCCGGCAAACAAACCACCGCTGGTAGCGGTGGTTTTTTTGTTTGCAAGCAGCAGATTACGCGCAGAAAA
AAAGGATCTCAAGAAGATCCTTTGATCTTTTCTACGGGGTCTGACGCTCAGTGGAACGAAAACTCACGTT
AAGGGATTTTGGTCATGAGATTATCAAAAAGGATCTTCACCTAGATCCTTTTAAATTAAAAATGAAGTTT
TAAATCAATCTAAAGTATATATGAGTAAACTTGGTCTGACAGTTACCAATGCTTAATCAGTGAGGCACCT
ATCTCAGCGATCTGTCTATTTCGTTCATCCATAGTTGCCTGACTCCCCGTCGTGTAGATAACTACGATAC
GGGAGGGCTTACCATCTGGCCCCAGTGCTGCAATGATACCGCGAGACCCACGCTCACCGGCTCCAGATTT
ATCAGCAATAAACCAGCCAGCCGGAAGGGCCGAGCGCAGAAGTGGTCCTGCAACTTTATCCGCCTCCATC
CAGTCTATTAATTGTTGCCGGGAAGCTAGAGTAAGTAGTTCGC
